>Addgene plasmid #41218 | TAL3044 | depositor partial sequence | sequence record 54857 | TAL3044 sequence 2430 bps
TCTAGAGCTAGCACCATGGACTACAAAGACCATGACGGTGATTATAAAGATCATGACATCGATTACAAGG
ATGACGATGACAAGATGGCCCCCAAGAAGAAGAGGAAGGTGGGCATTCACCGCGGGGTACCTATGGTGGA
CTTGAGGACACTCGGTTATTCGCAACAGCAACAGGAGAAAATCAAGCCTAAGGTCAGGAGCACCGTCGCG
CAACACCACGAGGCGCTTGTGGGGCATGGCTTCACTCATGCGCATATTGTCGCGCTTTCACAGCACCCTG
CGGCGCTTGGGACGGTGGCTGTCAAATACCAAGATATGATTGCGGCCCTGCCCGAAGCCACGCACGAGGC
AATTGTAGGGGTCGGTAAACAGTGGTCGGGAGCGCGAGCACTTGAGGCGCTGCTGACTGTGGCGGGTGAG
CTTAGGGGGCCTCCGCTCCAGCTCGACACCGGGCAGCTGCTGAAGATCGCGAAGAGAGGGGGAGTAACAG
CGGTAGAGGCAGTGCACGCCTGGCGCAATGCGCTCACCGGGGCCCCCTTGAACCTGACCCCAGACCAGGT
AGTCGCAATCGCGTCAAACGGAGGGGGAAAGCAAGCCCTGGAAACCGTGCAAAGGTTGTTGCCGGTCCTT
TGTCAAGACCACGGCCTTACACCGGAGCAAGTCGTGGCCATTGCATCCCACGACGGTGGCAAACAGGCTC
TTGAGACGGTTCAGAGACTTCTCCCAGTTCTCTGTCAAGCCCACGGGCTGACTCCCGATCAAGTTGTAGC
GATTGCGTCCAACGGTGGAGGGAAACAAGCATTGGAGACTGTCCAACGGCTCCTTCCCGTGTTGTGTCAA
GCCCACGGTTTGACGCCTGCACAAGTGGTCGCCATCGCCAGCCATGATGGCGGTAAGCAGGCGCTGGAAA
CAGTACAGCGCCTGCTGCCTGTACTGTGCCAGGATCATGGACTGACCCCAGACCAGGTAGTCGCAATCGC
GTCGAACATTGGGGGAAAGCAAGCCCTGGAAACCGTGCAAAGGTTGTTGCCGGTCCTTTGTCAAGACCAC
GGCCTTACACCGGAGCAAGTCGTGGCCATTGCAAGCAACATCGGTGGCAAACAGGCTCTTGAGACGGTTC
AGAGACTTCTCCCAGTTCTCTGTCAAGCCCACGGGCTGACTCCCGATCAAGTTGTAGCGATTGCGTCGAA
CATTGGAGGGAAACAAGCATTGGAGACTGTCCAACGGCTCCTTCCCGTGTTGTGTCAAGCCCACGGTTTG
ACGCCTGCACAAGTGGTCGCCATCGCCTCCAATATTGGCGGTAAGCAGGCGCTGGAAACAGTACAGCGCC
TGCTGCCTGTACTGTGCCAGGATCATGGACTGACCCCAGACCAGGTAGTCGCAATCGCGTCAAACGGAGG
GGGAAAGCAAGCCCTGGAAACCGTGCAAAGGTTGTTGCCGGTCCTTTGTCAAGACCACGGCCTTACACCG
GAGCAAGTCGTGGCCATTGCAAATAATAACGGTGGCAAACAGGCTCTTGAGACGGTTCAGAGACTTCTCC
CAGTTCTCTGTCAAGCCCACGGGCTGACTCCCGATCAAGTTGTAGCGATTGCGTCGAACATTGGAGGGAA
ACAAGCATTGGAGACTGTCCAACGGCTCCTTCCCGTGTTGTGTCAAGCCCACGGTTTGACGCCTGCACAA
GTGGTCGCCATCGCCAACAACAACGGCGGTAAGCAGGCGCTGGAAACAGTACAGCGCCTGCTGCCTGTAC
TGTGCCAGGATCATGGACTGACCCCAGACCAGGTAGTCGCAATCGCGTCGAACATTGGGGGAAAGCAAGC
CCTGGAAACCGTGCAAAGGTTGTTGCCGGTCCTTTGTCAAGACCACGGCCTTACACCGGAGCAAGTCGTG
GCCATTGCAAATAATAACGGTGGCAAACAGGCTCTTGAGACGGTTCAGAGACTTCTCCCAGTTCTCTGTC
AAGCCCACGGGCTGACTCCCGATCAAGTTGTAGCGATTGCGAATAACAATGGAGGGAAACAAGCATTGGA
GACTGTCCAACGGCTCCTTCCCGTGTTGTGTCAAGCCCACGGTTTGACGCCTGCACAAGTGGTCGCCATC
GCCAACAACAACGGCGGTAAGCAGGCGCTGGAAACAGTACAGCGCCTGCTGCCTGTACTGTGCCAGGATC
ATGGACTGACACCCGAACAGGTGGTCGCCATTGCTAATAATAACGGAGGACGGCCAGCCTTGGAGTCCAT
CGTAGCCCAATTGTCCAGGCCCGATCCCGCGTTGGCTGCGTTAACGAATGACCATCTGGTGGCGTTGGCA
TGTCTTGGTGGACGACCCGCGCTCGATGCAGTCAAAAAGGGTCTGCCTCATGCTCCCGCATTGATCAAAA
GAACCAACCGGCGGATTCCCGAGAGAACTTCCCATCGAGTCGCGGGATCC
