>Addgene plasmid #41218 | TAL3044 | addgene partial sequence | sequence record 56106 | JDS-TALEN-F 5'-TAGGGGTCGGTAAACAGTGG-3'
TGTGGCGGGTGAGCTTAGGGGGCCTCCGCTCCAGCTCGACACCGGGCAGCTGCTGAAGATCGCGAAGAGA
GGGGGAGTAACAGCGGTAGAGGCAGTGCACGCCTGGCGCAATGCGCTCACCGGGGCCCCCTTGAACCTGA
CCCCAGACCAGGTAGTCGCAATCGCGTCAAACGGAGGGGGAAAGCAAGCCCTGGAAACCGTGCAAAGGTT
GTTGCCGGTCCTTTGTCAAGACCACGGCCTTACACCGGAGCAAGTCGTGGCCATTGCATCCCACGACGGT
GGCAAACAGGCTCTTGAGACGGTTCAGAGACTTCTCCCAGTTCTCTGTCAAGCCCACGGGCTGACTCCCG
ATCAAGTTGTAGCGATTGCGTCCAACGGTGGAGGGAAACAAGCATTGGAGACTGTCCAACGGCTCCTTCC
CGTGTTGTGTCAAGCCCACGGTTTGACGCCTGCACAAGTGGTCGCCATCGCCAGCCATGATGGCGGTAAG
CAGGCGCTGGAAACAGTACAGCGCCTGCTGCCTGTACTGTGCCAGGATCATGGACTGACCCCAGACCAGG
TAGTCGCAATCGCGTCGAACATTGGGGGAAAGCAAGCCCTGGAAACCGTGCAAAGGTTGTTGCCGGTCCT
TTGTCAAGACCACGGCCTTACACCGGAGCAAGTCGTGGCCATTGCAAGCAACATCGGTGGCAAACAGGCT
CTTGAGACGGTTCAGAGACTTCTCCCAGTTCTCTGTCAAGCCCACGGGCTGACTCCCGATCAAGTTGTAG
CGATTGCGTCGAACATTGGAGGGAAACAAGCATTGGAGACTGTCCAACGGCTCCTTCCCGTGTTGTGTCA
AGCCCACGGTTTGACGCCTGCACAAGTGGTCGCCATCGCCTCCAATATTGGCGGTAAGCAGGCGCTGGAA
ACAGTACAGCGCCTGCTGCCTGTACTGTGCC
