[The description below was written by a language model from this plasmid's Addgene catalogue record.]
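Description:
TAL3044 is a TALEN expression plasmid built on the JDS74 backbone, a roughly 6.4 kb mammalian expression vector that also carries a T7 promoter. It is propagated in E. coli as a high-copy plasmid under ampicillin selection. The record does not include a feature table, so the replication origin and other backbone elements are not itemised. The listed sequencing primers (a CMV forward primer and a BGH reverse primer) suggest that the coding region lies between a CMV promoter and a BGH polyadenylation region.

The insert, about 1.6 kb and named ZebrafishCommunity-socs8-Left, is an engineered TAL effector repeat array designed to recognise a DNA site in the zebrafish socs8 gene. It was cloned by restriction enzyme methods into the backbone, destroying the cloning sites, so that it sits in frame with elements supplied by the vector: an N-terminal 3X FLAG tag for detection and a C-terminal wild-type FokI nuclease domain. The resulting protein is the "left" monomer of a TALEN pair. FokI must dimerise to cut DNA, so this construct is meant to be used with a matching right-half TALEN that binds the opposite side of the target, producing a double-strand break whose error-prone repair can disrupt the gene.

The CMV promoter allows direct expression in mammalian cells, while the T7 designation indicates that the coding sequence can be transcribed in vitro to make mRNA. That route fits the associated work on targeted gene disruption in somatic zebrafish cells. The depositor advises checking the plasmid by diagnostic restriction digest before use.
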