Addgene plasmid #41218: TAL3044
Depositing lab: Keith Joung. Depositing organization: Massachusetts General Hospital. Publication: Targeted gene disruption in somatic zebrafish cells using engineered TALENs. Sander JD, Cade L, Khayter C, Reyon D, Peterson RT, Joung JK, Yeh JR. Nat Biotechnol. 2011 Aug 5;29(8):697-8. doi: 10.1038/nbt.1934. PubMed 21822241.
Backbone
  Vector backbone: JDS74
  Backbone manufacturer: Addgene plasmid #32288
  Backbone size w/o insert (bp): 6447
  Vector type: Mammalian Expression ; T7
Growth in bacteria
  Bacterial resistance: Ampicillin, 100 μg/mL
  Growth temperature: 37°C
  Growth strain: XL1 Blue
  Copy number: High Copy
Gene/Insert
  Gene/Insert name: ZebrafishCommunity-socs8-Left (alt name: socs8)
  Species: D. rerio (zebrafish)
  Insert size (bp): 1640
  Promoter: CMV
  Tag / fusion protein: 3X Flag (N terminal on backbone); WT FOKI (C terminal on backbone)
  Cloning method: Restriction Enzyme; 5′ cloning site N/A (destroyed during cloning); 3′ cloning site N/A (destroyed during cloning)
  Sequencing primers: 5′ CMV-F; 3′ BGH-rev
Terms and licenses: Academic/Nonprofit Terms; Industry Terms: Not Available to Industry
Depositor comments: Target binding site: TTCTCAAAATGAGAGGGG It is strongly recommended that users perform a diagnostic digest to verify this plasmid prior to use. For example, a double digest of the plasmid with BamHI and KpnI should result in two bands at 2.3kb and 5.8kb.
How to cite: TAL3044 was a gift from Keith Joung (Addgene plasmid # 41218 ; http://n2t.net/addgene:41218 ; RRID:Addgene_41218)
